Addgene plasmid #177270: pEDJ437
Purpose: (Empty Backbone) USER cloning-compatible 2μ vector (HIS3)
Depositing lab: Michael Jensen. Depositing organization: Danmarks Tekniske Universitet. Publication: A synthetic RNA-mediated evolution system in yeast. Jensen ED, Laloux M, Lehka BJ, Pedersen LE, Jakociunas T, Jensen MK, Keasling JD. Nucleic Acids Res. 2021 Sep 7;49(15):e88. doi: 10.1093/nar/gkab472. PubMed 34107026.
Backbone
  Vector backbone: p0054
  Backbone size (bp): 4179
  Vector type: Bacterial Expression, Yeast Expression
  Selectable markers: HIS3
Growth in bacteria
  Bacterial resistance: Ampicillin, 100 μg/mL
  Growth temperature: 37°C
  Growth strain: DH5alpha
  Copy number: High Copy
Gene/Insert
  Cloning method: Restriction Enzyme
Terms and licenses: Academic/Nonprofit Terms; Industry Terms: Not Available to Industry
How to cite: pEDJ437 was a gift from Michael Jensen (Addgene plasmid # 177270 ; http://n2t.net/addgene:177270 ; RRID:Addgene_177270)
