[The description below was written by a language model from this plasmid's Addgene catalogue record and pLannotate feature annotations shown in this document.]
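Description:
pEDJ437 is an empty E. coli–yeast shuttle backbone, derived from a vector recorded as p0054, intended as a USER cloning-compatible episomal plasmid for Saccharomyces cerevisiae. The sequenced plasmid is about 4.2 kb, consistent with the catalogued backbone size, and carries no insert. In bacteria it is maintained through a high-copy ColE1/pUC-type origin and selected with ampicillin via the β-lactamase gene under its native bla promoter. In yeast it replicates from the 2μ origin, which typically supports multicopy episomal maintenance, and is selected by complementation of histidine auxotrophy with the HIS3 marker (imidazoleglycerol-phosphate dehydratase). The annotation places a URA3 promoter immediately upstream of the HIS3 coding sequence, suggesting that the marker is driven by this heterologous promoter rather than its own. This arrangement would be expected if a family of vectors was built by swapping marker coding regions, although the record does not say so.

The only other annotated element is a short fragment matching the yeast GRS2 gene on the reverse strand downstream of HIS3. It is probably incidental genomic flanking sequence rather than a functional part. The USER cloning cassette itself is not annotated in the feature table, and no yeast expression promoter or terminator is identified, so the record does not state where or how inserts are placed beyond the stated USER compatibility. USER cloning uses uracil-containing PCR primers and uracil excision to generate long single-stranded overhangs for directional, ligation-free assembly into a prepared vector. The plasmid serves as a recipient for user-supplied expression cassettes to be carried at high copy in his3 yeast strains, and it was deposited in connection with work on a synthetic RNA-mediated evolution system in yeast.
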