Features (pLannotate 1.2.2; 7 found; start..end, strand, type, name):
     49..264     +  promoter       URA3 promoter: S. cerevisiae URA3
    274..936     +  CDS            HIS3: imidazoleglycerol-phosphate dehydratase, required for histidine biosynthesis; S. cerevisiae HIS3; yeast auxotrophic marker
   1092..1211    -  CDS            GRS2 (fragment): SYG2_YEAST - Experimental evidence at protein level: Swiss-Prot protein existence level 1. Catalyzes the ATP-dependent ligation of glycine to the 3'-end of its cognate tRNA, via the formation of an aminoacyl-adenylate intermediate (Gly-AMP) (PubMed:23816885). Also produces diadenosine tetraphosphate (Ap4A), a universal pleiotropic signaling molecule needed for cell regulation pathways, by direct condensation of 2 ATPs. Thereby, may play a special role in Ap4A homeostasis (By similarity). From Saccharomyces cerevisiae (strain ATCC 204508 / S288c) (Baker's yeast).
   1279..1867    -  rep_origin     ori: high-copy-number ColE1/pMB1/pBR322/pUC origin of replication
   2038..2898    -  CDS            AmpR: β-lactamase; bla; confers resistance to ampicillin, carbenicillin, and related antibiotics
   2899..3003    -  promoter       AmpR promoter: bla
   3030..4012    -  rep_origin     2μ ori: yeast 2μ plasmid origin of replication
>Addgene plasmid #177270 | pEDJ437 | addgene full sequence | sequence record 349767 | Addgene NGS Result
ACCTGCACTCAACGGAATGCGTGCGATCGCGTGCATTCCATAAAGCTTTTCAATTCATCATTTTTTTTTT
ATTCTTTTTTTTGATTTCGGTTTCCTTGAAATTTTTTTGATTCGGTAATCTCCGAACAGAAGGAAGAACG
AAGGAAGGAGCACAGACTTAGATTGGTATATATACGCATATGTAGTGTTGAAGAAACATGAAATTGCCCA
GTATTCTTAACCCAACTGCACAGAACAAAAACCTGCAGGAAACGAAGATAAATCATCTGTCATATGACAG
AGCAGAAAGCCCTAGTAAAGCGTATTACAAATGAAACCAAGATTCAGATTGCGATCTCTTTAAAGGGTGG
TCCCCTAGCGATAGAGCACTCGATCTTCCCAGAAAAAGAGGCAGAAGCAGTAGCAGAACAGGCCACACAA
TCGCAAGTGATTAACGTCCACACAGGTATAGGGTTTCTGGACCATATGATACATGCTCTGGCCAAGCATT
CCGGCTGGTCGCTAATCGTTGAGTGCATTGGTGACTTACACATAGACGACCATCACACCACTGAAGACTG
CGGGATTGCTCTCGGTCAAGCTTTTAAAGAGGCCCTAGGGGCCGTGCGTGGAGTAAAAAGGTTTGGATCA
GGATTTGCGCCTTTGGATGAGGCACTTTCCAGAGCGGTGGTAGATCTTTCGAACAGGCCGTACGCAGTTG
TCGAACTTGGTTTGCAAAGGGAGAAAGTAGGAGATCTCTCTTGCGAGATGATCCCGCATTTTCTTGAAAG
CTTTGCAGAGGCTAGCAGAATTACCCTCCACGTTGATTGTCTGCGAGGCAAGAATGATCATCACCGTAGT
GAGAGTGCGTTCAAGGCTCTTGCGGTTGCCATAAGAGAAGCCACCTCGCCCAATGGTACCAACGATGTTC
CCTCCACCAAAGGTGTTCTTATGTAGAGTGCAGGTGGAGATTGATAAGACTTTTCTAGTTGCATATCTTT
TATATTTAAATCTTATCTATTAGTTAATTTTTTGTAATTTATCCTTATATATAGTCTGGTTATTCTAAAA
TATCATTTCAGTATCTAAAAATTCCCCTCTTTTTTCAGTTATATCTTAACAGGCGACAGTCCAAATGTTG
ATTTATCCCAGTCCGATTCATCAGGGTTGTGAAGCATTTTGTCAATGGTCGAAATCACATCAGTAATAGT
GCCTCTTACTTGCCTCATAGACATCGACGAGTTGAGCAAAAGGCCAGCAAAAGGCCAGGAACCGTAAAAA
GGCCGCGTTGCTGGCGTTTTTCCATAGGCTCCGCCCCCCTGACGAGCATCACAAAAATCGACGCTCAAGT
CAGAGGTGGCGAAACCCGACAGGACTATAAAGATACCAGGCGTTTCCCCCTGGAAGCTCCCTCGTGCGCT
CTCCTGTTCCGACCCTGCCGCTTACCGGATACCTGTCCGCCTTTCTCCCTTCGGGAAGCGTGGCGCTTTC
TCATAGCTCACGCTGTAGGTATCTCAGTTCGGTGTAGGTCGTTCGCTCCAAGCTGGGCTGTGTGCACGAA
CCCCCCGTTCAGCCCGACCGCTGCGCCTTATCCGGTAACTATCGTCTTGAGTCCAACCCGGTAAGACACG
ACTTATCGCCACTGGCAGCAGCCACTGGTAACAGGATTAGCAGAGCGAGGTATGTAGGCGGTGCTACAGA
GTTCTTGAAGTGGTGGCCTAACTACGGCTACACTAGAAGAACAGTATTTGGTATCTGCGCTCTGCTGAAG
CCAGTTACCTTCGGAAAAAGAGTTGGTAGCTCTTGATCCGGCAAACAAACCACCGCTGGTAGCGGTGGTT
TTTTTGTTTGCAAGCAGCAGATTACGCGCAGAAAAAAAGGATCTCAAGAAGATCCTTTGATCTTTTCTAC
GGGGTCTGACGCTCAGTGGAACGAAAACTCACGTTAAGGGATTTTGGTCATGAGATTATCAAAAAGGATC
TTCACCTAGATCCTTTTAAATTAAAAATGAAGTTTTAAATCAATCTAAAGTATATATGAGTAAACTTGGT
CTGACAGTTACCAATGCTTAATCAGTGAGGCACCTATCTCAGCGATCTGTCTATTTCGTTCATCCATAGT
TGCCTGACTCCCCGTCGTGTAGATAACTACGATACGGGAGGGCTTACCATCTGGCCCCAGTGCTGCAATG
ATACCGCGAGACCCACGCTCACCGGCTCCAGATTTATCAGCAATAAACCAGCCAGCCGGAAGGGCCGAGC
GCAGAAGTGGTCCTGCAACTTTATCCGCCTCCATCCAGTCTATTAATTGTTGCCGGGAAGCTAGAGTAAG
TAGTTCGCCAGTTAATAGTTTGCGCAACGTTGTTGCCATTGCTACAGGCATCGTGGTGTCACGCTCGTCG
TTTGGTATGGCTTCATTCAGCTCCGGTTCCCAACGATCAAGGCGAGTTACATGATCCCCCATGTTGTGCA
AAAAAGCGGTTAGCTCCTTCGGTCCTCCGATCGTTGTCAGAAGTAAGTTGGCCGCAGTGTTATCACTCAT
GGTTATGGCAGCACTGCATAATTCTCTTACTGTCATGCCATCCGTAAGATGCTTTTCTGTGACTGGTGAG
TACTCAACCAAGTCATTCTGAGAATAGTGTATGCGGCGACCGAGTTGCTCTTGCCCGGCGTCAATACGGG
ATAATACCGCGCCACATAGCAGAACTTTAAAAGTGCTCATCATTGGAAAACGTTCTTCGGGGCGAAAACT
CTCAAGGATCTTACCGCTGTTGAGATCCAGTTCGATGTAACCCACTCGTGCACCCAACTGATCTTCAGCA
TCTTTTACTTTCACCAGCGTTTCTGGGTGAGCAAAAACAGGAAGGCAAAATGCCGCAAAAAAGGGAATAA
GGGCGACACGGAAATGTTGAATACTCATACTCTTCCTTTTTCAATATTATTGAAGCATTTATCAGGGTTA
TTGTCTCATGAGCGGATACATATTTGAATGTATTTAGAAAAATAAACAAATAGGGGTTCCGCGCACATTT
CCCCGAAAAGTGCCACCTGAACGAAGCATCTGTGCTTCATTTTGTAGAACAAAAATGCAACGCGAGAGCG
CTAATTTTTCAAACAAAGAATCTGAGCTGCATTTTTACAGAACAGAAATGCAACGCGAAAGCGCTATTTT
ACCAACGAAGAATCTGTGCTTCATTTTTGTAAAACAAAAATGCAACGCGAGAGCGCTAATTTTTCAAACA
AAGAATCTGAGCTGCATTTTTACAGAACAGAAATGCAACGCGAGAGCGCTATTTTACCAACAAAGAATCT
ATACTTCTTTTTTGTTCTACAAAAATGCATCCCGAGAGCGCTATTTTTCTAACAAAGCATCTTAGATTAC
TTTTTTTCTCCTTTGTGCGCTCTATAATGCAGTCTCTTGATAACTTTTTGCACTGTAGGTCCGTTAAGGT
TAGAAGAAGGCTACTTTGGTGTCTATTTTCTCTTCCATAAAAAAAGCCTGACTCCACTTCCCGCGTTTAC
TGATTACTAGCGAAGCTGCGGGTGCATTTTTTCAAGATAAAGGCATCCCCGATTATATTCTATACCGATG
TGGATTGCGCATACTTTGTGAACAGAAAGTGATAGCGTTGATGATTCTTCATTGGTCAGAAAATTATGAA
CGGTTTCTTCTATTTTGTCTCTATATACTACGTATAGGAAATGTTTACATTTTCGTATTGTTTTCGATTC
ACTCTATGAATAGTTCTTACTACAATTTTTTTGTCTAAAGAGTAATACTAGAGATAAACATAAAAAATGT
AGAGGTCGAGTTTAGATGCAAGTTCAAGGAGCGAAAGGTGGATGGGTAGGTTATATAGGGATATAGCACA
GAGATATATAGCAAAGAGATACTTTTGAGCAATGTTTGTGGAAGCGGTATTCGCAATATTTTAGTAGCTC
GTTACAGTCCGGTGCGTTTTTGGTTTTTTGAAAGTGCGTCTTCAGAGCGCTTTTGGTTTTCAAAAGCGCT
CTGAAGTTCCTATACTTTCTAGAGAATAGGAACTTCGGAATAGGAACTTCAAAGCGTTTCCGAAAACGAG
CGCTTCCGAAAATGCAACGCGAGCTGCGCACATACAGCTCACTGTTCACGTTGCACCTATATCTGCGTGT
TGCCTGTATATATATATACATGAGAAGAACGGCATAGTGCGTGTTTATGCTTAAATG
